Addgene plasmid #23058: pRR-AR-5Z
Depositing lab: Charles Miller. Depositing organization: Tulane University. Publication: Single plasmids expressing human steroid hormone receptors and a reporter gene for use in yeast signaling assays. Miller CA 3rd, Tan X, Wilson M, Bhattacharyya S, Ludwig S. Plasmid. 2010 Mar;63(2):73-8. doi: 10.1016/j.plasmid.2009.11.003. Epub 2009 Dec 3. PubMed 19962400.
Backbone
  Vector backbone: pRW95-3
  Backbone manufacturer: PMID: 8800671
  Backbone size w/o insert (bp): 8700
  Vector type: Yeast Expression
  Selectable markers: TRP1
Growth in bacteria
  Bacterial resistance: Ampicillin, 100 μg/mL
  Growth temperature: 37°C
  Growth strain: DH5alpha
  Copy number: High Copy
Gene/Insert
  Gene/Insert name: AR (alt name: androgen receptor)
  Species: H. sapiens (human)
  Insert size (bp): 3000
  Entrez Gene: AR (a.k.a. AIS, AR8, DHTR, HUMARA, HYSP1, KD, NR3C4, SBMA, SMAX1, TFM)
  Cloning method: Restriction Enzyme; 5′ cloning site SnaBI (destroyed during cloning); 3′ cloning site SnaBI (destroyed during cloning)
  Sequencing primers: 5′ GPDpro-F
Resource information
  A portion of this plasmid was derived from a plasmid made by: The cDNA source for this plasmid was obtained from Aaron Caplan.
Terms and licenses: Academic/Nonprofit Terms; Industry Terms: Not Available to Industry
Depositor comments: Amino acid G8 is missing, BLAST shows different number of Qs in sequence. Please note that this construct was tested by the depositing lab. Dr Miller transformed yeast strain W303a with Addgene's plasmid and with his stock of the same plasmid. He also streaked out yeast that were previously transformed with this plasmid and validated for signaling of the lacZ reporter gene in response to testosterone. The plasmids transformed well and conferred reporter gene signaling in the transformants when exposed to 25 nM testosterone. This bioassay indicates that the human androgen receptor DNA sequence produces a functional protein.
How to cite: pRR-AR-5Z was a gift from Charles Miller (Addgene plasmid # 23058 ; http://n2t.net/addgene:23058 ; RRID:Addgene_23058)
