[The description below was written by a language model from this plasmid's Addgene catalogue record.]
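Description:
pRR-AR-5Z is a yeast expression plasmid built on the pRW95-3 backbone (about 8.7 kb without insert) that carries a roughly 3 kb human androgen receptor (AR) cDNA. It is a shuttle vector: in E. coli it is maintained at high copy under ampicillin selection, and in yeast it is selected through the TRP1 auxotrophic marker, which complements tryptophan auxotrophy in trp1 host strains. The record does not state the yeast origin of replication. The AR cDNA was inserted by restriction cloning into a SnaBI site that was destroyed at both junctions. The promoter is not listed explicitly, but the recommended forward sequencing primer anneals in the GPD promoter, which suggests that the receptor is driven by this strong constitutive yeast promoter.

The plasmid belongs to a series of single-plasmid systems that combine a human steroid hormone receptor with a reporter gene for yeast signalling assays. Here the reporter is lacZ, so ligand-activated AR switches on β-galactosidase expression from the same plasmid, removing the need to co-transform separate receptor and reporter constructs. The record does not describe the hormone-responsive elements or the promoter that controls lacZ. Depositor notes indicate that the AR sequence lacks glycine 8 and has a different number of glutamines in its repeat than reference sequences. Even so, the receptor was shown to be functional, since W303a yeast transformants gave reporter signalling when exposed to 25 nM testosterone. The construct is typically used in yeast bioassays to detect or characterise androgenic ligands and AR signalling.
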