>Addgene plasmid #23058 | pRR-AR-5Z | addgene partial sequence | sequence record 28955 | 23058 with GPDpro-F
CTTCTTAATTCTACTTTTATAGTTAGTCTTTTTTTTAGTTTTAAAACACCAAGAACTTAGTTTCGACGGA
TCTAAAAATGGAAGTTCAATTGGGTTTGAGAGTTTACCCACGGCCGCCGTCCAAGACCTACCGAGGAGCT
TTCCAGAATCTGTTCCAGAGCGTGCGCGAAGTGATCCAGAACCCGGGCCCCAGGCACCCAGAGGCCGCGA
GCGCAGCACCTCCCGGCGCCAGTTTGCTGCTGCTGCAGCAGCAGCAGCAGCAGCAGCAGCAGCAGCAGCA
GCAGCAGCAGCAGCAGCAGCAGCAGCAGCAGCAGCAGCAAGAGACTAGCCCCAGGCAGCAGCAGCAGCAG
CAGGGTGAGGATGGTTCTCCCCAAGCCCATCGTAGAGGCCCCACAGGCTACCTGGTCCTGGATGAGGAAC
AGCAACCTTCACAGCCGCAGTCGGCCCTGGAGTGCCACCCCGAGAGAGGTTGCGTCCCAGAGCCTGGAGC
CGCCGTGGCCGCCAGCAAGGGGCTGCCGCAGCAGCTGCCAGCACCTCCGGACGAGGATGACTCAGCTGCC
CCATCCACGTTGTCCCTGCTGGGCCCCACTTTCCCCGGCTTAAGCAGCTGCTCCGCTGACCTTAAAGACA
TCCTGAGCGAGGCCAGCACCATGCAACTCCTTCAGC
